>Addgene plasmid #100584 | pMpGWB105-mTalin | addgene full sequence | sequence record 269399 | Addgene NGS Result
GTTTACCCGCCAATATATCCTGTCAAACACTGATAGTTTAAACTGAAGGCGGGAAACGACAATCTGATCC
AAGCTCAAGCTGCTCTAGCATTCGCCATTCAGGCTGCGCAACTGTTGGGAAGGGCGATCGGTGCGGGCCT
CTTCGCTATTACGCCAGCTGGCGAAAGGGGGATGTGCTGCAAGGCGATTAAGTTGGGTAACGCCAGGGTT
TTCCCAGTCACGACGTTGTAAAACGACGGCCAGTGCCAAGCTTGCATGCCTGCAGGTCCCCAGATTAGCC
TTTTCAATTTCAGAAAGAATGCTAACCCACAGATGGTTAGAGAGGCTTACGCAGCAGGTCTCATCAAGAC
GATCTACCCGAGCAATAATCTCCAGGAAATCAAATACCTTCCCAAGAAGGTTAAAGATGCAGTCAAAAGA
TTCAGGACTAACTGCATCAAGAACACAGAGAAAGATATATTTCTCAAGATCAGAAGTACTATTCCAGTAT
GGACGATTCAAGGCTTGCTTCACAAACCAAGGCAAGTAATAGAGATTGGAGTCTCTAAAAAGGTAGTTCC
CACTGAATCAAAGGCCATGGAGTCAAAGATTCAAATAGAGGACCTAACAGAACTCGCCGTAAAGACTGGC
GAACAGTTCATACAGAGTCTCTTACGACTCAATGACAAGAAGAAAATCTTCGTCAACATGGTGGAGCACG
ACACACTTGTCTACTCCAAAAATATCAAAGATACAGTCTCAGAAGACCAAAGGGCAATTGAGACTTTTCA
ACAAAGGGTAATATCCGGAAACCTCCTCGGATTCCATTGCCCAGCTATCTGTCACTTTATTGTGAAGATA
GTGGAAAAGGAAGGTGGCTCCTACAAATGCCATCATTGCGATAAAGGAAAGGCCATCGTTGAAGATGCCT
CTGCCGACAGTGGTCCCAAAGATGGACCCCCACCCACGAGGAGCATCGTGGAAAAAGAAGACGTTCCAAC
CACGTCTTCAAAGCAAGTGGATTGATGTGATATCTCCACTGACGTAAGGGATGACGCACAATCCCACTAT
CCTTCGCAAGACCCTTCCTCTATATAAGGAAGTTCATTTCATTTGGAGAGAACACGGGGGACTCTAGAAT
GAGCATGGTGAGCAAGGGCGAGGAGCTGTTCACCGGGGTGGTGCCCATCCTGGTCGAGCTGGACGGCGAC
GTAAACGGCCACAAGTTCAGCGTGTCCGGCGAGGGCGAGGGCGATGCCACCTACGGCAAGCTGACCCTGA
AGTTCATCTGCACCACCGGCAAGCTGCCCGTGCCCTGGCCCACCCTCGTGACCACCTTCGGCTACGGCCT
GATGTGCTTCGCCCGCTACCCCGACCACATGAAGCAGCACGACTTCTTCAAGTCCGCCATGCCCGAAGGC
TACGTCCAGGAGCGCACCATCTTCTTCAAGGACGACGGCAACTACAAGACCCGCGCCGAGGTGAAGTTCG
AGGGCGACACCCTGGTGAACCGCATCGAGCTGAAGGGCATCGACTTCAAGGAGGACGGCAACATCCTGGG
GCACAAGCTGGAGTACAACTACAACAGCCACAACGTCTATATCATGGCCGACAAGCAGAAGAACGGCATC
AAGGTGAACTTCAAGATCCGCCACAACATCGAGGACGGCAGCGTGCAGCTCGCCGACCACTACCAGCAGA
ACACCCCCATCGGCGACGGCCCCGTGCTGCTGCCCGACAACCACTACCTGAGCTACCAGTCCGCCCTGAG
CAAAGACCCCAACGAGAAGCGCGATCACATGGTCCTGCTGGAGTTCGTGACCGCCGCCGGGATCACTCTC
GGCATGGACGAGCTGTACAAGGCTGTTATCACAAGTTTGTACAAAAAAGCAGGCTTCAGCGGAGCAGGAG
CAGGAGCAGGAGCAGGAGCAGGTACTAGTATCCTAGAAGCTGCCAAGTCCATCGCTGCAGCCACCAGTGC
ACTGGTAAAGGCTGCGTCAGCAGCCCAGAGGGAGCTGGTGGCTCAAGGAAAGGTGGGCGCCATTCCAGCC
AATGCACTGGATGATGGGCAGTGGTCGCAGGGCCTCATTTCCGCTGCCCGTATGGTGGCTGCGGCCACCA
ACAATCTGTGTGAAGCAGCTAACGCAGCTGTCCAGGGCCATGCTAGCCAGGAGAAACTCATTTCCTCAGC
CAAGCAAGTAGCTGCCTCCACAGCTCAGCTCCTGGTAGCTTGCAAGGTCAAAGCAGATCAGGACTCTGAG
GCAATGAAACGGCTCCAGGCTGCTGGCAATGCAGTGAAGAGGGCCTCAGATAACCTGGTAAAGGCGGCCC
AGAAAGCTGCAGCCTTCGAAGACCAGGAGAATGAGACGGTGGTGGTGAAGGAGAAAATGGTTGGGGGCAT
TGCCCAGATTATCGCAGCACAGGAAGAGATGCTTCGGAAGGAACGAGAGCTGGAAGAGGCTCGGAAAAAG
CTCGCCCAGATCCGGCAGCAGCAGTACAAGTTCTTGCCTTCAGAGCTTCGAGACGAGCACTAAGACCCAG
CTTTCTTGTACAAAGTGGTGATAACCTAGAGCTCGAATTTCCCCGATCGTTCAAACATTTGGCAATAAAG
TTTCTTAAGATTGAATCCTGTTGCCGGTCTTGCGATGATTATCATATAATTTCTGTTGAATTACGTTAAG
CATGTAATAATTAACATGTAATGCATGACGTTATTTATGAGATGGGTTTTTATGATTAGAGTCCCGCAAT
TATACATTTAATACGCGATAGAAAACAAAATATAGCGCGCAAACTAGGATAAATTATCGCGCGCGGTGTC
ATCTATGTTACTAGATCGGGAATTGGTTCCGGAACCAATTCGTAATCATGTCATAGCTGTTTCCTGTGTG
AAATTGTTATCCGCTCACAATTCCACACAACATACGAGCCGGAAGCATAAAGTGTAAAGCCTGGGGTGCC
TAATGAGTGAGCTAACTCACATTAGGCTGAATTAGGCGCGCCTATTTCTGAATTCAACACATTGCGGACG
TTTTTAATGTACTGAATTAACGCCGAATTAATTCGGGGGATCTGGATTTTAGTACTGGATTTTGGTTTTA
GGAATTAGAAATTTTATTGATAGAAGTATTTTACAAATACAAATACATACTAAGGGTTTCTTATATGCTC
AACACATGAGCGAAACCCTATAGGAACCCTAATTCCCTTATCTGGGAACTACTCACACATTATTATGGAG
AAACTCGAGCTTGTCGATCGACAGATCCCGGTCGGCATCTACTCTATTTCTTTGCCCTCGGACGAGTGCT
GGGGCGTCGGTTTCCACTATCGGCGAGTACTTCTACACAGCCATCGGTCCAGACGGCCGCGCTTCTGCGG
GCGATTTGTGTACGCCCGACAGTCCCGGCTCCGGATCGGACGATTGCGTCGCATCGACCCTGCGCCCAAG
CTGCATCATCGAAATTGCCGTCAACCAAGCTCTGATAGAGTTGGTCAAGACCAATGCGGAGCATATACGC
CCGGAGTCGTGGCGATCCTGCAAGCTCCGGATGCCTCCGCTCGAAGTAGCGCGTCTGCTGCTCCATACAA
GCCAACCACGGCCTCCAGAAGAAGATGTTGGCGACCTCGTATTGGGAATCCCCGAACATCGCCTCGCTCC
AGTCAATGACCGCTGTTATGCGGCCATTGTCCGTCAGGACATTGTTGGAGCCGAAATCCGCGTGCACGAG
GTGCCGGACTTCGGGGCAGTCCTCGGCCCAAAGCATCAGCTCATCGAGAGCCTGCGCGACGGACGCACTG
ACGGTGTCGTCCATCACAGTTTGCCAGTGATACACATGGGGATCAGCAATCGCGCATATGAAATCACGCC
ATGTAGTGTATTGACCGATTCCTTGCGGTCCGAATGGGCCGAACCCGCTCGTCTGGCTAAGATCGGCCGC
AGCGATCGCATCCATAGCCTCCGCGACCGGTTGTAGAACAGCGGGCAGTTCGGTTTCAGGCAGGTCTTGC
AACGTGACACCCTGTGAACGGCGGGAGATGCAATAGGTCAGGCTCTCGCTAAACTCCCCAATGTCAAGCA
CTTCCGGAATCGGGAGCGCGGCCGATGCAAAGTGCCGATAAACATAACGATCTTTGTAGAAACCATCGGC
GCAGCTATTTACCCGCAGGACATATCCACGCCCTCCTACATCGAAGCTGAAAGCACGAGATTCTTCGCCC
TCCGAGAGCTGCATCAGGTCGGAGACGCTGTCGAACTTTTCGATCAGAAACTTCTCGACAGACGTCGCGG
TGAGTTCAGGCTTTTTCATATCTCATTGCCCCCCGGATCTGCGAAAGCTCGAGAGAGATAGATTTGTAGA
GAGAGACTGGTGATTTCAGCGTGTCCTCTCCAAATGAAATGAACTTCCTTATATAGAGGAAGGGTCTTGC
GAAGGATAGTGGGATTGTGCGTCATCCCTTACGTCAGTGGAGATATCACATCAATCCACTTGCTTTGAAG
ACGTGGTTGGAACGTCTTCTTTTTCCACGATGCTCCTCGTGGGTGGGGGTCCATCTTTGGGACCACTGTC
GGCAGAGGCATCTTGAACGATAGCCTTTCCTTTATCGCAATGATGGCATTTGTAGGTGCCACCTTCCTTT
TCTACTGTCCTTTTGATGAAGTGACAGATAGCTGGGCAATGGAATCCGAGGAGGTTTCCCGATATTACCC
TTTGTTGAAAAGTCTCAATAGCCCTTTGGTCTTCTGAGACTGTATCTTTGATATTCTTGGAGTAGACGAG
AGTGTCGTGCTCCACCATGTTGGCAAGCTGCTCTAGCCAATACGCAAACCGAATTCAGAAATAAATTCAG
CCTAATTCGGCGTTAATTCAGTACATTAAAAACGTCCGCAATGTGTTATTAAGTTGTCTAAGCGTCAATT
TGTTTACACCACAATATATCCTGCCACCAGCCAGCCAACAGCTCCCCGACCGGCAGCTCGGCACAAAATC
ACCACTCGATACAGGCAGCCCATCAGTCCGGGACGGCGTCAGCGGGAGAGCCGTTGTAAGGCGGCAGACT
TTGCTCATGTTACCGATGCTATTCGGAAGAACGGCAACTAAGCTGCCGGGTTTGAAACACGGATGATCTC
GCGGAGGGTAGCATGTTGATTGTAACGATGACAGAGCGTTGCTGCCTGTGATCAATTCGGGCACGAACCC
AGTGGACATAAGCCTGTTCGGTTCGTAAGCTGTAATGCAAGTAGCGTATGCGCTCACGCAACTGGTCCAG
AACCTTGACCGAACGCAGCGGTGGTAACGGCGCAGTGGCGGTTTTCATGGCTTGTTATGACTGTTTTTTT
GGGGTACAGTCTATGCCTCGGGCATCCAAGCAGCAAGCGCGTTACGCCGTGGGTCGATGTTTGATGTTAT
GGAGCAGCAACGATGTTACGCAGCAGGGCAGTCGCCCTAAAACAAAGTTAAACATCATGGGGGAAGCGGT
GATCGCCGAAGTATCGACTCAACTATCAGAGGTAGTTGGCGTCATCGAGCGCCATCTCGAACCGACGTTG
CTGGCCGTACATTTGTACGGCTCCGCAGTGGATGGCGGCCTGAAGCCACACAGTGATATTGATTTGCTGG
TTACGGTGACCGTAAGGCTTGATGAAACAACGCGGCGAGCTTTGATCAACGACCTTTTGGAAACTTCGGC
TTCCCCTGGAGAGAGCGAGATTCTCCGCGCTGTAGAAGTCACCATTGTTGTGCACGACGACATCATTCCG
TGGCGTTATCCAGCTAAGCGCGAACTGCAATTTGGAGAATGGCAGCGCAATGACATTCTTGCAGGTATCT
TCGAGCCAGCCACGATCGACATTGATCTGGCTATCTTGCTGACAAAAGCAAGAGAACATAGCGTTGCCTT
GGTAGGTCCAGCGGCGGAGGAACTCTTTGATCCGGTTCCTGAACAGGATCTATTTGAGGCGCTAAATGAA
ACCTTAACGCTATGGAACTCGCCGCCCGACTGGGCTGGCGATGAGCGAAATGTAGTGCTTACGTTGTCCC
GCATTTGGTACAGCGCAGTAACCGGCAAAATCGCGCCGAAGGATGTCGCTGCCGACTGGGCAATGGAGCG
CCTGCCGGCCCAGTATCAGCCCGTCATACTTGAAGCTAGACAGGCTTATCTTGGACAAGAAGAAGATCGC
TTGGCCTCGCGCGCAGATCAGTTGGAAGAATTTGTCCACTACGTGAAAGGCGAGATCACCAAGGTAGTCG
GCAAATAATGTCTAGCTAGAAATTCGTTCAAGCCGACGCCGCTTCGCGGCGCGGCTTAACTCAAGCGTTA
GATGCACTAAGCACATAATTGCTCACAGCCAAACTATCAGGTCAAGTCTGCTTTTATTATTTTTAAGCGT
GCATAATAAGCCCTACACAAATTGGGAGATATATCATGCATGACCAAAATCCCTTAACGTGAGTTTTCGT
TCCACTGAGCGTCAGACCCCGTAGAAAAGATCAAAGGATCTTCTTGAGATCCTTTTTTTCTGCGCGTAAT
CTGCTGCTTGCAAACAAAAAAACCACCGCTACCAGCGGTGGTTTGTTTGCCGGATCAAGAGCTACCAACT
CTTTTTCCGAAGGTAACTGGCTTCAGCAGAGCGCAGATACCAAATACTGTCCTTCTAGTGTAGCCGTAGT
TAGGCCACCACTTCAAGAACTCTGTAGCACCGCCTACATACCTCGCTCTGCTAATCCTGTTACCAGTGGC
TGCTGCCAGTGGCGATAAGTCGTGTCTTACCGGGTTGGACTCAAGACGATAGTTACCGGATAAGGCGCAG
CGGTCGGGCTGAACGGGGGGTTCGTGCACACAGCCCAGCTTGGAGCGAACGACCTACACCGAACTGAGAT
ACCTACAGCGTGAGCTATGAGAAAGCGCCACGCTTCCCGAAGGGAGAAAGGCGGACAGGTATCCGGTAAG
CGGCAGGGTCGGAACAGGAGAGCGCACGAGGGAGCTTCCAGGGGGAAACGCCTGGTATCTTTATAGTCCT
GTCGGGTTTCGCCACCTCTGACTTGAGCGTCGATTTTTGTGATGCTCGTCAGGGGGGCGGAGCCTATGGA
AAAACGCCAGCAACGCGGCCTTTTTACGGTTCCTGGCCTTTTGCTGGCCTTTTGCTCACATGTTCTTTCC
TGCGTTATCCCCTGATTCTGTGGATAACCGTATTACCGCCTTTGAGTGAGCTGATACCGCTCGCCGCAGC
CGAACGACCGAGCGCAGCGAGTCAGTGAGCGAGGAAGCGGAAGAGCGCCTGATGCGGTATTTTCTCCTTA
CGCATCTGTGCGGTATTTCACACCGCATATGGTGCACTCTCAGTACAATCTGCTCTGATGCCGCATAGTT
AAGCCAGTATACACTCCGCTATCGCTACGTGACTGGGTCATGGCTGCGCCCCGACACCCGCCAACACCCG
CTGACGCGCCCTGACGGGCTTGTCTGCTCCCGGCATCCGCTTACAGACAAGCTGTGACCGTCTCCGGGAG
CTGCATGTGTCAGAGGTTTTCACCGTCATCACCGAAACGCGCGAGGCAGGGTGCCTTGATGTGGGCGCCG
GCGGTCGAGTGGCGACGGCGCGGCTTGTCCGCGCCCTGGTAGATTGCCTGGCCGTAGGCCAGCCATTTTT
GAGCGGCCAGCGGCCGCGATAGGCCGACGCGAAGCGGCGGGGCGTAGGGAGCGCAGCGACCGAAGGGTAG
GCGCTTTTTGCAGCTCTTCGGCTGTGCGCTGGCCAGACAGTTATGCACAGGCCAGGCGGGTTTTAAGAGT
TTTAATAAGTTTTAAAGAGTTTTAGGCGGAAAAATCGCCTTTTTTCTCTTTTATATCAGTCACTTACATG
TGTGACCGGTTCCCAATGTACGGCTTTGGGTTCCCAATGTACGGGTTCCGGTTCCCAATGTACGGCTTTG
GGTTCCCAATGTACGTGCTATCCACAGGAAAGAGACCTTTTCGACCTTTTTCCCCTGCTAGGGCAATTTG
CCCTAGCATCTGCTCCGTACATTAGGAACCGGCGGATGCTTCGCCCTCGATCAGGTTGCGGTAGCGCATG
ACTAGGATCGGGCCAGCCTGCCCCGCCTCCTCCTTCAAATCGTACTCCGGCAGGTCATTTGACCCGATCA
GCTTGCGCACGGTGAAACAGAACTTCTTGAACTCTCCGGCGCTGCCACTGCGTTCGTAGATCGTCTTGAA
CAACCATCTGGCTTCTGCCTTGCCTGCGGCGCGGCGTGCCAGGCGGTAGAGAAAACGGCCGATGCCGGGA
TCGATCAAAAAGTAATCGGGGTGAACCGTCAGCACGTCCGGGTTCTTGCCTTCTGTGATCTCGCGGTACA
TCCAATCAGCTAGCTCGATCTCGATGTACTCCGGCCGCCCGGTTTCGCTCTTTACGATCTTGTAGCGGCT
AATCAAGGCTTCACCCTCGGATACCGTCACCAGGCGGCCGTTCTTGGCCTTCTTCGTACGCTGCATGGCA
ACGTGCGTGGTGTTTAACCGAATGCAGGTTTCTACCAGGTCGTCTTTCTGCTTTCCGCCATCGGCTCGCC
GGCAGAACTTGAGTACGTCCGCAACGTGTGGACGGAACACGCGGCCGGGCTTGTCTCCCTTCCCTTCCCG
GTATCGGTTCATGGATTCGGTTAGATGGGAAACCGCCATCAGTACCAGGTCGTAATCCCACACACTGGCC
ATGCCGGCCGGCCCTGCGGAAACCTCTACGTGCCCGTCTGGAAGCTCGTAGCGGATCACCTCGCCAGCTC
GTCGGTCACGCTTCGACAGACGGAAAACGGCCACGTCCATGATGCTGCGACTATCGCGGGTGCCCACGTC
ATAGAGCATCGGAACGAAAAAATCTGGTTGCTCGTCGCCCTTGGGCGGCTTCCTAATCGACGGCGCACCG
GCTGCCGGCGGTTGCCGGGATTCTTTGCGGATTCGATCAGCGGCCGCTTGCCACGATTCACCGGGGCGTG
CTTCTGCCTCGATGCGTTGCCGCTGGGCGGCCTGCGCGGCCTTCAACTTCTCCACCAGGTCATCACCCAG
CGCCGCGCCGATTTGTACCGGGCCGGATGGTTTGCGACCGCTCACGCCGATTCCTCGGGCTTGGGGGTTC
CAGTGCCATTGCAGGGCCGGCAGACAACCCAGCCGCTTACGCCTGGCCAACCGCCCGTTCCTCCACACAT
GGGGCATTCCACGGCGTCGGTGCCTGGTTGTTCTTGATTTTCCATGCCGCCTCCTTTAGCCGCTAAAATT
CATCTACTCATTTATTCATTTGCTCATTTACTCTGGTAGCTGCGCGATGTATTCAGATAGCAGCTCGGTA
ATGGTCTTGCCTTGGCGTACCGCGTACATCTTCAGCTTGGTGTGATCCTCCGCCGGCAACTGAAAGTTGA
CCCGCTTCATGGCTGGCGTGTCTGCCAGGCTGGCCAACGTTGCAGCCTTGCTGCTGCGTGCGCTCGGACG
GCCGGCACTTAGCGTGTTTGTGCTTTTGCTCATTTTCTCTTTACCTCATTAACTCAAATGAGTTTTGATT
TAATTTCAGCGGCCAGCGCCTGGACCTCGCGGGCAGCGTCGCCCTCGGGTTCTGATTCAAGAACGGTTGT
GCCGGCGGCGGCAGTGCCTGGGTAGCTCACGCGCTGCGTGATACGGGACTCAAGAATGGGCAGCTCGTAC
CCGGCCAGCGCCTCGGCAACCTCACCGCCGATGCGCGTGCCTTTGATCGCCCGCGACACGACAAAGGCCG
CTTGTAGCCTTCCATCCGTGACCTCAATGCGCTGCTTAACCAGCTCCACCAGGTCGGCGGTGGCCCATAT
GTCGTAAGGGCTTGGCTGCACCGGAATCAGCACGAAGTCGGCTGCCTTGATCGCGGACACAGCCAAGTCC
GCCGCCTGGGGCGCTCCGTCGATCACTACGAAGTCGCGCCGGCCGATGGCCTTCACGTCGCGGTCAATCG
TCGGGCGGTCGATGCCGACAACGGTTAGCGGTTGATCTTCCCGCACGGCCGCCCAATCGCGGGCACTGCC
CTGGGGATCGGAATCGACTAACAGAACATCGGCCCCGGCGAGTTGCAGGGCGCGGGCTAGATGGGTTGCG
ATGGTCGTCTTGCCTGACCCGCCTTTCTGGTTAAGTACAGCGATAACCTTCATGCGTTCCCCTTGCGTAT
TTGTTTATTTACTCATCGCATCATATACGCAGCGACCGCATGACGCAAGCTGTTTTACTCAAATACACAT
CACCTTTTTAGACGGCGGCGCTCGGTTTCTTCAGCGGCCAAGCTGGCCGGCCAGGCCGCCAGCTTGGCAT
CAGACAAACCGGCCAGGATTTCATGCAGCCGCACGGTTGAGACGTGCGCGGGCGGCTCGAACACGTACCC
GGCCGCGATCATCTCCGCCTCGATCTCTTCGGTAATGAAAAACGGTTCGTCCTGGCCGTCCTGGTGCGGT
TTCATGCTTGTTCCTCTTGGCGTTCATTCTCGGCGGCCGCCAGGGCGTCGGCCTCGGTCAATGCGTCCTC
ACGGAAGGCACCGCGCCGCCTGGCCTCGGTGGGCGTCACTTCCTCGCTGCGCTCAAGTGCGCGGTACAGG
GTCGAGCGATGCACGCCAAGCAGTGCAGCCGCCTCTTTCACGGTGCGGCCTTCCTGGTCGATCAGCTCGC
GGGCGTGCGCGATCTGTGCCGGGGTGAGGGTAGGGCGGGGGCCAAACTTCACGCCTCGGGCCTTGGCGGC
CTCGCGCCCGCTCCGGGTGCGGTCGATGATTAGGGAACGCTCGAACTCGGCAATGCCGGCGAACACGGTC
AACACCATGCGGCCGGCCGGCGTGGTGGTGTCGGCCCACGGCTCTGCCAGGCTACGCAGGCCCGCGCCGG
CCTCCTGGATGCGCTCGGCAATGTCCAGTAGGTCGCGGGTGCTGCGGGCCAGGCGGTCTAGCCTGGTCAC
TGTCACAACGTCGCCAGGGCGTAGGTGGTCAAGCATCCTGGCCAGCTCCGGGCGGTCGCGCCTGGTGCCG
GTGATCTTCTCGGAAAACAGCTTGGTGCAGCCGGCCGCGTGCAGTTCGGCCCGTTGGTTGGTCAAGTCCT
GGTCGTCGGTGCTGACGCGGGCATAGCCCAGCAGGCCAGCGGCGGCGCTCTTGTTCATGGCGTAATGTCT
CCGGTTCTAGTCGCAAGTATTCTACTTTATGCGACTAAAACACGCGACAAGAAAACGCCAGGAAAAGGGC
AGGGCGGCAGCCTGTCGCGTAACTTAGGACTTGTGCGACATGTCGTTTTCAGAAGACGGCTGCACTGAAC
GTCAGAAGCCGACTGCACTATAGCAGCGGAGGGGTTGGATCAAAGTACTTTGATCCCGAGGGGAACCCTG
TGGTTGGCATGCACATACAAATGGACGAACGGATAAACCTTTTCACGCCCTTTTAAATATCCGATTATTC
TAATAAACGCTCTTTTCTCTTAG
Features (pLannotate 1.2.2; 27 found; start..end, strand, type, name):
      1..25      -  misc_feature   RB T-DNA repeat: right border repeat from nopaline C58 T-DNA
     91..245     -  CDS            lacZα (fragment): LacZα fragment of β-galactosidase; lacZ fragment
    248..268     -  misc_feature   MCS (fragment): pUC18/19 multiple cloning site
    759..1100    +  promoter       CaMV 35S promoter: strong constitutive promoter from cauliflower mosaic virus
   1125..1841    +  CDS            Citrine: Citrine is a basic (constitutively fluorescent) yellow fluorescent protein published in 2001, derived from Aequorea victoria. It has moderate acid sensitivity.
   1851..1875    +  protein_bind   attB1: mutant version of attB; recombination site for the Gateway® BP reaction BP Clonase™
   1920..2510    +  CDS            Tln1 (fragment): TLN1_MOUSE - Also known as Tln. Experimental evidence at protein level: Swiss-Prot protein existence level 1. Probably involved in connections of major cytoskeletal structures to the plasma membrane. High molecular weight cytoskeletal protein concentrated at regions of cell-substratum contact and, in lymphocytes, at cell-cell contacts. From Mus musculus (Mouse).
   2515..2539    -  protein_bind   attB2: mutant version of attB; recombination site for the Gateway® BP reaction BP Clonase™
   2565..2817    +  terminator     NOS terminator: nopaline synthase terminator and poly(A) signal
   2872..2894    -  protein_bind   lac operator (fragment): The lac repressor binds to the lac operator to inhibit transcription in E. coli. This inhibition can be relieved by adding lactose or isopropyl-β-D-thiogalactopyranoside (IPTG). lac repressor encoded by lacI
   2898..2928    -  promoter       lac promoter: promoter for the E. coli lac operon
   2943..2964    -  protein_bind   CAP binding site: CAP binding activates transcription in the presence of cAMP. E. coli catabolite activator protein
   3049..3223    -  polyA_signal   CaMV poly(A) signal: cauliflower mosaic virus polyadenylation signal
   3264..4289    -  CDS            HygR: hygromycin B phosphotransferase confers resistance to hygromycin
   4362..4707    -  promoter       CaMV 35S promoter: strong constitutive promoter from cauliflower mosaic virus
   4364..4410    -  promoter       minimal CaMV 35S promoter: minimal 35S promoter from cauliflower mosaic virus
   4902..4926    -  misc_feature   LB T-DNA repeat: left border repeat from nopaline C58 T-DNA
   5185..5208    +  promoter       Pc promoter (fragment): intI1 (promoter lies within the coding sequence); class 1 integron promoter
   5384..5440    +  CDS            GmR (fragment): gentamycin acetyltransferase; aacC1; confers resistance to gentamycin
   5451..6238    +  CDS            SmR (fragment): aminoglycoside adenylyltransferase (Murphy, 1985); aadA; confers resistance to spectinomycin and streptomycin
   6484..7072    +  rep_origin     ori: high-copy-number ColE1/pMB1/pBR322/pUC origin of replication
   7258..7398    -  misc_feature   bom: basis of mobility region from pBR322
   7500..7539    -  CDS            rop (fragment): Rop protein, which maintains plasmids at low copy number; rop
   7742..7936    -  rep_origin     pVS1 oriV: origin of replication for the Pseudomonas plasmid pVS1 (Heeb et al., 2000)
   8002..9075    -  CDS            pVS1 RepA: replication protein from the Pseudomonas plasmid pVS1 (Heeb et al., 2000)
   9504..10133   -  CDS            pVS1 StaA: stability protein from the Pseudomonas plasmid pVS1 (Heeb et al., 2000)
  10693..11094   -  CDS            Y4CG_SINFN (fragment): Protein inferred from homology: Swiss-Prot protein existence level 3. From Sinorhizobium fredii (strain NBRC 101917 / NGR234).
