[The description below was written by a language model from this plasmid's Addgene catalogue record and pLannotate feature annotations shown in this document.]
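Description:
pMpGWB105-mTalin is a plant binary vector built on the pMpGWB105 Gateway backbone. It is designed for T-DNA transfer into plant cells, and the associated work concerns the liverwort Marchantia polymorpha. The backbone carries two replication systems. A ColE1/pBR322-type origin, with the bom mobilisation region, supports propagation in E. coli. The pVS1 oriV with its RepA replication and StaA stability genes allows maintenance in Agrobacterium. Bacterial selection is by spectinomycin through an aadA (SmR) aminoglycoside adenylyltransferase gene. A short gentamicin-resistance fragment and part of a class 1 integron promoter lie just upstream of it.

Two cassettes sit between the nopaline-type right and left T-DNA border repeats. In the expression cassette, a CaMV 35S promoter drives the yellow fluorescent protein Citrine, followed by an attB1 site, a fragment of mouse Tln1 (talin) about 590 bp long, an attB2 site and the NOS terminator. The attB sites are the scars of a Gateway LR reaction that placed the talin fragment downstream of Citrine, consistent with the N-terminal Citrine-mTalin fusion named in the record. The record does not say which region of talin the fragment covers, but its stated purpose is to label actin filaments. The second cassette, in the opposite orientation, is a plant selection marker: a CaMV 35S promoter, the hygromycin phosphotransferase gene and the CaMV poly(A) signal. Remnants of lacZα, a pUC multiple cloning site and lac promoter/operator elements also remain within the T-DNA.

The construct is used to generate hygromycin-resistant transgenic plants that constitutively express Citrine-mTalin. This allows live fluorescence imaging of the actin cytoskeleton, for example in studies of actin-dependent chloroplast positioning in response to cold.
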