Addgene plasmid #100584: pMpGWB105-mTalin
Purpose: Binary vector for expression of Citrine-fused mouse Talin (Citrine-mTalin) to visualize actin filaments in plants
Depositing lab: Yutaka Kodama. Depositing organization: Utsunomiya University. Publication: Actin-dependence of the chloroplast cold positioning response in the liverwort Marchantia polymorpha L. Kimura S, Kodama Y. PeerJ. 2016 Sep 28;4:e2513. eCollection 2016. 2513 PubMed 27703856.
Backbone
  Vector backbone: pMpGWB105
  Vector type: Plant Expression
  Selectable markers: Hygromycin
Growth in bacteria
  Bacterial resistance: Spectinomycin, 50 μg/mL
  Growth temperature: 37°C
  Growth strain: DH5alpha
  Copy number: Unknown
Gene/Insert
  Gene/Insert name: Citrine-mTalin
  Species: M. musculus (mouse)
  Entrez Gene: Tln1 (a.k.a. Tln)
Terms and licenses: Academic/Nonprofit Terms; Industry Terms: Not Available to Industry
How to cite: pMpGWB105-mTalin was a gift from Yutaka Kodama (Addgene plasmid # 100584 ; http://n2t.net/addgene:100584 ; RRID:Addgene_100584)
